>Addgene plasmid #148479 | pcDNA3.1-MS2-HA-HsMex3B_1-229_AD | depositor full sequence | sequence record 290927 | Full Sequence
GACGGATCGGGAGATCTCCCGATCCCCTATGGTGCACTCTCAGTACAATCTGCTCTGATGCCGCATAGTT
AAGCCAGTATCTGCTCCCTGCTTGTGTGTTGGAGGTCGCTGAGTAGTGCGCGAGCAAAATTTAAGCTACA
ACAAGGCAAGGCTTGACCGACAATTGCATGAAGAATCTGCTTAGGGTTAGGCGTTTTGCGCTGCTTCGCG
ATGTACGGGCCAGATATACGCGTTGACATTGATTATTGACTAGTTATTAATAGTAATCAATTACGGGGTC
ATTAGTTCATAGCCCATATATGGAGTTCCGCGTTACATAACTTACGGTAAATGGCCCGCCTGGCTGACCG
CCCAACGACCCCCGCCCATTGACGTCAATAATGACGTATGTTCCCATAGTAACGCCAATAGGGACTTTCC
ATTGACGTCAATGGGTGGAGTATTTACGGTAAACTGCCCACTTGGCAGTACATCAAGTGTATCATATGCC
AAGTACGCCCCCTATTGACGTCAATGACGGTAAATGGCCCGCCTGGCATTATGCCCAGTACATGACCTTA
TGGGACTTTCCTACTTGGCAGTACATCTACGTATTAGTCATCGCTATTACCATGGTGATGCGGTTTTGGC
AGTACATCAATGGGCGTGGATAGCGGTTTGACTCACGGGGATTTCCAAGTCTCCACCCCATTGACGTCAA
TGGGAGTTTGTTTTGGCACCAAAATCAACGGGACTTTCCAAAATGTCGTAACAACTCCGCCCCATTGACG
CAAATGGGCGGTAGGCGTGTACGGTGGGAGGTCTATATAAGCAGAGCTCTCTGGCTAACTAGAGAACCCA
CTGCTTACTGGCTTATCGAAATTAATACGACTCACTATAGGGAGACCCAAGCTTGCCACCATGGCTTCTA
ACTTTACTCAGTTCGTTCTCGTCGACAATGGCGGAACTGGCGACGTGACTGTCGCCCCAAGCAACTTCGC
TAACGGGGTCGCTGAATGGATCAGCTCTAACTCGCGATCACAGGCTTACAAAGTAACCTGTAGCGTTCGT
CAGAGCTCTGCGCAGAATCGCAAATACACCATCAAAGTCGAGGTGCCTAAAGTGGCAACCCAGACTGTTG
GTGGTGAAGAGCTTCCTGTAGCCGGATGGAGATCTTACTTAAATATGGAACTAACCATTCCAATTTTCGC
CACGAATTCCGACTGCGAGCTTATTGTTAAGGCAATGCAAGGTCTCCTAAAAGATGGAAACCCGATTCCC
TCGGCCATCGCGGCCAACTCCGGCATCTACGGAGGTGGAGGTGGATCTGGTGGATCTCCTCCACATATGG
CTTACCCATACGATGTTCCAGATTACGCTCCTCCAAAGCTTGGATCCATGCCCAGCTCGCTGTTCGCAGA
CCTGGAGCGCAACGGCAGCGGCGGCGGCGGCGGCGGCAGCAGCGGAGGGGGAGAGACCCTGGATGACCAA
AGAGCCCTGCAGCTCGCGCTCGACCAGCTCTCCCTGCTGGGGCTGGACAGTGACGAGGGCGCCTCTCTGT
ACGACAGCGAGCCGCGCAAGAAGAGCGTGAACATGACCGAGTGCGTGCCAGTACCCAGTTCTGAGCATGT
CGCCGAGATCGTGGGGCGGCAAGGTTGTAAAATCAAAGCGCTGCGGGCGAAGACCAATACTTACATCAAG
ACCCCAGTTCGCGGGGAGGAGCCTGTCTTTGTTGTGACGGGCAGGAAGGAGGATGTGGCCATGGCTCGGA
GGGAGATCATCTCTGCTGCCGAGCACTTCTCCATGATCCGCGCCTCCCGGAATAAGAACACGGCACTCAA
CGGCGCGGTGCCTGGGCCGCCCAACCTGCCCGGGCAGACCACCATCCAAGTGCGGGTACCCTACCGCGTG
GTGGGGCTCGTGGTGGGGCCCAAAGGCGCCACAATCAAGCGCATCCAGCAGCAGACGCACACGTACATCG
TGACGCCCAGCCGGGATAAGGAGCCGGTGTTCGAGGTGACCGGCATGCCAGAGAACGTGGATCGCGCTCG
AGAGGAGATTGAGGCGCACATTGCTCTGCGTACCTAATCTAGAGCGGCCGCCTAGAGGGCCCTATTCTAT
AGTGTCACCTAAATGCTAGAGCTCGCTGATCAGCCTCGACTGTGCCTTCTAGTTGCCAGCCATCTGTTGT
TTGCCCCTCCCCCGTGCCTTCCTTGACCCTGGAAGGTGCCACTCCCACTGTCCTTTCCTAATAAAATGAG
GAAATTGCATCGCATTGTCTGAGTAGGTGTCATTCTATTCTGGGGGGTGGGGTGGGGCAGGACAGCAAGG
GGGAGGATTGGGAAGACAATAGCAGGCATGCTGGGGATGCGGTGGGCTCTATGGCTTCTGAGGCGGAAAG
AACCAGCTGGGGCTCTAGGGGGTATCCCC
[124 nt withheld, positions 2410-2533]
C
[91 nt withheld, positions 2535-2625]
A
[49 nt withheld, positions 2627-2675]
CCTTTGACGTTGGAGTCCACGTTCTTT
[37 nt withheld, positions 2703-2739]
ACCCTATCTCGGTCTATTCTTTTGATTTATAAGGGATTTTGCCGATTTCGGCCTATTGGTTAAAAAATGA
GCTGATTTAACAAAAATTTAACGCGAATTAATTCTGTGGAATGTGTGTCAGTTAGGGTGTGGAAAGTCCC
CAGGCTCCCCAGCAGGCAGAAGTATGCAAAGCATGCATCTCAATTAGTCAGCAACCAGGTGTGGAAAGTC
CCCAGGCTCCCCAGCAGGCAGAAGTATGCAAAGCATGCATCTCAATTAGTCAGCAACCATAGTCCCGCCC
CTAACTCCGCCCATCCCGCCCCTAACTCCGCCCAGTTCCGCCCATTCTCCGCCCCATGGCTGACTAATTT
TTTTTATTTATGCAGAGGCCGAGGCCGCCTCTGCCTCTGAGCTATTCCAGAAGTAGTGAGGAGGCTTTTT
TGGAGGCCTAGGCTTTTGCAAAAAGCTCCCGGGAGCTTGTATATCCATTTTCGGATCTGATCAAGAGACA
GGATGAGGATCGTTTCGCATGATTGAACAAGATGGATTGCACGCAGGTTCTCCGGCCGCTTGGGTGGAGA
GGCTATTCGGCTATGACTGGGCACAACAGACAATCGGCTGCTCTGATGCCGCCGTGTTCCGGCTGTCAGC
GCAGGGGCGCCCGGTTCTTTTTGTCAAGACCGACCTGTCCGGTGCCCTGAATGAACTGCAGGACGAGGCA
GCGCGGCTATCGTGGCTGGCCACGACGGGCGTTCCTTGCGCAGCTGTGCTCGACGTTGTCACTGAAGCGG
GAAGGGACTGGCTGCTATTGGGCGAAGTGCCGGGGCAGGATCTCCTGTCATCTCACCTTGCTCCTGCCGA
GAAAGTATCCATCATGGCTGATGCAATGCGGCGGCTGCATACGCTTGATCCGGCTACCTGCCCATTCGAC
CACCAAGCGAAACATCGCATCGAGCGAGCACGTACTCGGATGGAAGCCGGTCTTGTCGATCAGGATGATC
TGGACGAAGAGCATCAGGGGCTCGCGCCAGCCGAACTGTTCGCCAGGCTCAAGGCGCGCATGCCCGACGG
CGAGGATCTCGTCGTGACCCATGGCGATGCCTGCTTGCCGAATATCATGGTGGAAAATGGCCGCTTTTCT
GGATTCATCGACTGTGGCCGGCTGGGTGTGGCGGACCGCTATCAGGACATAGCGTTGGCTACCCGTGATA
TTGCTGAAGAGCTTGGCGGCGAATGGGCTGACCGCTTCCTCGTGCTTTACGGTATCGCCGCTCCCGATTC
GCAGCGCATCGCCTTCTATCGCCTTCTTGACGAGTTCTTCTGAGCGGGACTCTGGGGTTCGAAATGACCG
ACCAAGCGACGCCCAACCTGCCATCACGAGATTTCGATTCCACCGCCGCCTTCTATGAAAGGTTGGGCTT
CGGAATCGTTTTCCGGGACGCCGGCTGGATGATCCTCCAGCGCGGGGATCTCATGCTGGAGTTCTTCGCC
CACCCCAACTTGTTTATTGCAGCTTATAATGGTTACAAATAAAGCAATAGCATCACAAATTTCACAAATA
AAGCATTTTTTTCACTGCATTCTAGTTGTGGTTTGTCCAAACTCATCAATGTATCTTATCATGTCTGTAT
ACCGTCGACCTCTAGCTAGAGCTTGGCGTAATCATGGTCATAGCTGTTTCCTGTGTGAAATTGTTATCCG
CTCACAATTCCACACAACATACGAGCCGGAAGCATAAAGTGTAAAGCCTGGGGTGCCTAATGAGTGAGCT
AACTCACATTAATTGCGTTGCGCTCACTGCCCGCTTTCCAGTCGGGAAACCTGTCGTGCCAGCTGCATTA
ATGAATCGGCCAACGCGCGGGGAGAGGCGGTTTGCGTATTGGGCGCTCTTCCGCTTCCTCGCTCACTGAC
TCGCTGCGCTCGGTCGTTCGGCTGCGGCGAGCGGTATCAGCTCACTCAAAGGCGGTAATACGGTTATCCA
CAGAATCAGGGGATAACGCAGGAAAGAACATGTGAGCAAAAGGCCAGCAAAAGGCCAGGAACCGTAAAAA
GGCCGCGTTGCTGGCGTTTTTCCATAGGCTCCGCCCCCCTGACGAGCATCACAAAAATCGACGCTCAAGT
CAGAGGTGGCGAAACCCGACAGGACTATAAAGATACCAGGCGTTTCCCCCTGGAAGCTCCCTCGTGCGCT
CTCCTGTTCCGACCCTGCCGCTTACCGGATACCTGTCCGCCTTTCTCCCTTCGGGAAGCGTGGCGCTTTC
TCATAGCTCACGCTGTAGGTATCTCAGTTCGGTGTAGGTCGTTCGCTCCAAGCTGGGCTGTGTGCACGAA
CCCCCCGTTCAGCCCGACCGCTGCGCCTTATCCGGTAACTATCGTCTTGAGTCCAACCCGGTAAGACACG
ACTTATCGCCACTGGCAGCAGCCACTGGTAACAGGATTAGCAGAGCGAGGTATGTAGGCGGTGCTACAGA
GTTCTTGAAGTGGTGGCCTAACTACGGCTACACTAGAAGAACAGTATTTGGTATCTGCGCTCTGCTGAAG
CCAGTTACCTTCGGAAAAAGAGTTGGTAGCTCTTGATCCGGCAAACAAACCACCGCTGGTAGCGGTTTTT
TTGTTTGCAAGCAGCAGATTACGCGCAGAAAAAAAGGATCTCAAGAAGATCCTTTGATCTTTTCTACGGG
GTCTGACGCTCAGTGGAACGAAAACTCACGTTAAGGGATTTTGGTCATGAGATTATCAAAAAGGATCTTC
ACCTAGATCCTTTTAAATTAAAAATGAAGTTTTAAATCAATCTAAAGTATATATGAGTAAACTTGGTCTG
ACAGTTACCAATGCTTAATCAGTGAGGCACCTATCTCAGCGATCTGTCTATTTCGTTCATCCATAGTTGC
CTGACTCCCCGTCGTGTAGATAACTACGATACGGGAGGGCTTACCATCTGGCCCCAGTGCTGCAATGATA
CCGCGAGACCCACGCTCACCGGCTCCAGATTTATCAGCAATAAACCAGCCAGCCGGAAGGGCCGAGCGCA
GAAGTGGTCCTGCAACTTTATCCGCCTCCATCCAGTCTATTAATTGTTGCCGGGAAGCTAGAGTAAGTAG
TTCGCCAGTTAATAGTTTGCGCAACGTTGTTGCCATTGCTACAGGCATCGTGGTGTCACGCTCGTCGTTT
GGTATGGCTTCATTCAGCTCCGGTTCCCAACGATCAAGGCGAGTTACATGATCCCCCATGTTGTGCAAAA
AAGCGGTTAGCTCCTTCGGTCCTCCGATCGTTGTCAGAAGTAAGTTGGCCGCAGTGTTATCACTCATGGT
TATGGCAGCACTGCATAATTCTCTTACTGTCATGCCATCCGTAAGATGCTTTTCTGTGACTGGTGAGTAC
TCAACCAAGTCATTCTGAGAATAGTGTATGCGGCGACCGAGTTGCTCTTGCCCGGCGTCAATACGGGATA
ATACCGCGCCACATAGCAGAACTTTAAAAGTGCTCATCATTGGAAAACGTTCTTCGGGGCGAAAACTCTC
AAGGATCTTACCGCTGTTGAGATCCAGTTCGATGTAACCCACTCGTGCACCCAACTGATCTTCAGCATCT
TTTACTTTCACCAGCGTTTCTGGGTGAGCAAAAACAGGAAGGCAAAATGCCGCAAAAAAGGGAATAAGGG
CGACACGGAAATGTTGAATACTCATACTCTTCCTTTTTCAATATTATTGAAGCATTTATCAGGGTTATTG
TCTCATGAGCGGATACATATTTGAATGTATTTAGAAAAATAAACAAATAGGGGTTCCGCGCACATTTCCC
CGAAAAGTGCCACCTGACGTC
Features (pLannotate 1.2.2; 23 found; start..end, strand, type, name):
     28..80      -  misc_feature   bom (fragment): basis of mobility region from pBR322
    235..614     +  enhancer       CMV enhancer: human cytomegalovirus immediate early enhancer
    615..818     +  promoter       CMV promoter: human cytomegalovirus (CMV) immediate early promoter
    814..847     +  LTR            5' LTR (truncated) (fragment): truncated 5' long terminal repeat (LTR) from HIV-1
    863..881     +  promoter       T7 promoter: promoter for bacteriophage T7 RNA polymerase
    904..1290    +  CDS            MS2: bacteriophage MS2 coat protein binds to a specific stem-loop structure in the viral RNA (Peabody, 1993)
   1333..1359    +  CDS            3xHA (fragment): three tandem HA epitope tags
   1378..2064    +  CDS            MEX3B (fragment): MEX3B_HUMAN - Also known as KIAA2009, RKHD3, RNF195. Experimental evidence at protein level: Swiss-Prot protein existence level 1. RNA-binding protein. May be involved in post-transcriptional regulatory mechanisms. From Homo sapiens (Human).
   2096..2114    -  promoter       SP6 promoter: promoter for bacteriophage SP6 RNA polymerase
   2140..2364    +  polyA_signal   bGH poly(A) signal: bovine growth hormone polyadenylation signal
   2368..2389    +  promoter       SV40 promoter (fragment): SV40 enhancer and early promoter
   2410..2838    +  rep_origin     f1 ori (sequence partly withheld): f1 bacteriophage origin of replication; arrow indicates direction of (+) strand synthesis
   2852..3181    +  promoter       SV40 promoter: SV40 enhancer and early promoter
   3248..4039    +  CDS            neo: KKA2_KLEPN - Also known as kan, nptII. Experimental evidence at protein level: Swiss-Prot protein existence level 1. Resistance to kanamycin, neomycin, paromomycin, ribostamycin, butirosin and gentamicin B. From Klebsiella pneumoniae.
   4063..4221    +  CDS            ble (fragment): BLE_KLEPN - Experimental evidence at protein level: Swiss-Prot protein existence level 1. Binding protein with a strong affinity to the bleomycin family of antibiotics. Binds to CL990; an antimitotic-antibiotic compound. From Klebsiella pneumoniae.
   4216..4337    +  polyA_signal   SV40 poly(A) signal: SV40 polyadenylation signal
   4410..4426    -  protein_bind   lac operator: The lac repressor binds to the lac operator to inhibit transcription in E. coli. This inhibition can be relieved by adding lactose or isopropyl-β-D-thiogalactopyranoside (IPTG). lac repressor encoded by lacI
   4434..4464    -  promoter       lac promoter: promoter for the E. coli lac operon
   4479..4500    -  protein_bind   CAP binding site: CAP binding activates transcription in the presence of cAMP. E. coli catabolite activator protein
   4513..4605    -  CDS            lacI (fragment): lac repressor; lacI; The lac repressor binds to the lac operator to inhibit transcription in E. coli. This inhibition can be relieved by adding lactose or isopropyl-β-D-thiogalactopyranoside (IPTG).
   4788..5373    -  rep_origin     ori: high-copy-number ColE1/pMB1/pBR322/pUC origin of replication
   5544..6404    -  CDS            AmpR: β-lactamase; bla; confers resistance to ampicillin, carbenicillin, and related antibiotics
   6405..6509    -  promoter       AmpR promoter: bla
