[The description below was written by a language model from this plasmid's Addgene catalogue record and pLannotate feature annotations shown in this document.]
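Description:
pcDNA3.1-MS2-HA-HsMex3B_1-229_AD is a 6,540 nt mammalian expression plasmid. The catalogue lists the backbone as unknown, but the name and the annotated features match a pcDNA3.1-type vector. It is propagated in E. coli from a high-copy ColE1/pUC origin with ampicillin selection (AmpR under its own bla promoter), and it also carries an f1 origin. A neomycin phosphotransferase gene driven by the SV40 enhancer/early promoter and followed by the SV40 poly(A) signal would allow G418 selection of transfected mammalian cells. Short annotated fragments of bom, an HIV-1 LTR, ble, lacI and the lac promoter/operator region appear to be backbone remnants or partial similarity hits rather than functional parts.

The expression cassette uses the CMV immediate early enhancer and promoter and ends in the bovine growth hormone poly(A) signal. Flanking T7 and SP6 promoters are available for in vitro transcription or sequencing. The cassette contains, in order, the bacteriophage MS2 coat protein, an HA epitope (annotated as a 27 nt fragment of 3xHA, so probably a single copy), and a 687 nt fragment of human MEX3B. That length corresponds to residues 1-229, and the ORF was taken from the NCBI reference transcript. From this layout the product is presumably a single MS2-HA-MEX3B(1-229) fusion protein. MEX3B is an RNA-binding protein implicated in post-transcriptional regulation.

The record states the purpose only as mammalian expression of this fragment. MS2 coat protein fusions are typically used in tethering assays, in which the fusion is recruited to a reporter mRNA carrying MS2 stem-loops to test its effect on mRNA stability or translation, while the HA tag allows detection. The depositor notes that the sequence may be theoretical or predicted.
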