Addgene plasmid #148479: pcDNA3.1-MS2-HA-HsMex3B_1-229_AD
Purpose: Mammalian Expression of HsMex3B_1-229
Depositing lab: Elisa Izaurralde. Depositing organization: Max Planck Institute for Developmental Biology.
Backbone
  Vector backbone: Unknown
  Vector type: Mammalian Expression
Growth in bacteria
  Bacterial resistance: Ampicillin, 100 μg/mL
  Growth temperature: 37°C
  Growth strain: DH5alpha
  Copy number: High Copy
Gene/Insert
  Gene/Insert name: HsMex3B_1-229
  Species: H. sapiens (human)
  Entrez Gene: MEX3B (a.k.a. RKHD3, MEX-3B, RNF195, MGC117199, DKFZp434J0617)
  Cloning method: Unknown
Terms and licenses: Academic/Nonprofit Terms; Industry Terms: Not Available to Industry
Depositor comments: ORF extracted from NCBI:NM_032246 Plasmids from this collection were made available to the research community and donated after the lab closed. Please note that the sequence provided by the depositing laboratory may be theoretical/predicted or based on Sanger sequencing results. There may be discrepancies between sequencing results obtained by Addgene and the depositor sequence. If an Addgene verified sequence is not available, please contact before placing your order to request that our lab fully sequence the plasmid.
How to cite: pcDNA3.1-MS2-HA-HsMex3B_1-229_AD was a gift from Elisa Izaurralde (Addgene plasmid # 148479 ; http://n2t.net/addgene:148479 ; RRID:Addgene_148479)
